Addgene plasmid #22256: pLenti CMV E7 Hygro (w188-4)
Depositing lab: Eric Campeau.
Backbone
  Vector backbone: p156RRL-sinPPT-CMV-GFP-PRE/Nhe I
  Backbone size w/o insert (bp): 8733
  Vector type: Mammalian Expression, Lentiviral
  Selectable markers: Hygromycin
Growth in bacteria
  Bacterial resistance: Ampicillin, 100 μg/mL
  Growth temperature: 37°C
  Growth strain: Stbl3
  Growth instructions: Stbl3, 37oC
  Copy number: High Copy
Gene/Insert
  Gene/Insert name: Human papilloma virus E7 (alt name: E7)
  Species: HPV
  Insert size (bp): 296
  Entrez Gene: E7
  Cloning method: Restriction Enzyme; 5′ cloning site Bam HI (not destroyed); 3′ cloning site Xba I (not destroyed)
  Sequencing primers: 5′ CMVforw; 3′ n/a
Resource information
  A portion of this plasmid was derived from a plasmid made by: E7 cDNA was obtained from Dr. Christian Beausejour.
Terms and licenses: Academic/Nonprofit Terms; Industry Terms: Not Available to Industry
Depositor comments: The E7 protein binds and inactivates a variety of human proteins, notably the retinoblastoma tumor suppresor protein.
How to cite: pLenti CMV E7 Hygro (w188-4) was a gift from Eric Campeau (Addgene plasmid # 22256)
