[The description below was written by a language model from this plasmid's Addgene catalogue record and pLannotate feature annotations shown in this document.]
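Description:
pLenti CMV E7 Hygro (w188-4) is a third-generation-style, self-inactivating HIV-1 lentiviral transfer vector for stable expression of the human papillomavirus E7 oncoprotein in mammalian cells. It is built on the p156RRL-sinPPT-CMV-GFP-PRE backbone and totals about 9.0 kb. In bacteria it is maintained through a high-copy ColE1/pUC-type origin and an ampicillin resistance gene. The record lists a recombination-deficient strain (Stbl3) for growth, as is usual for LTR-containing plasmids. An f1 origin, an SV40 origin and residual lac, T3 and T7 elements are also carried over from the cloning backbone.

The viral genome is transcribed from an RSV promoter fused to a truncated 5' LTR, which makes production independent of Tat. It contains the Ψ packaging signal with a partial gag sequence, the Rev response element, a cPPT/CTS to aid nuclear import, and a ΔU3 3' LTR followed by an SV40 polyadenylation signal. Between the LTRs, the CMV immediate-early enhancer/promoter drives the roughly 300 bp E7 coding sequence, which the annotation matches to HPV16 E7. The insert was cloned between BamHI and XbaI sites and is flanked by attB1 and attB2 Gateway sites. A WPRE downstream enhances transcript expression. A separate mouse PGK promoter drives a hygromycin resistance gene, which allows selection of transduced cells.

According to the depositor, E7 binds and inactivates several human proteins, notably the retinoblastoma tumour suppressor. This releases E2F activity and pushes cells into S phase. The construct is therefore suited to disabling the RB pathway in transduced cells, although the record does not state a specific application.
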