Features (pLannotate 1.2.2; 31 found; start..end, strand, type, name):
     27..131     +  promoter       AmpR promoter: bla
    132..992     +  CDS            AmpR: β-lactamase; bla; confers resistance to ampicillin, carbenicillin, and related antibiotics
   1163..1751    +  rep_origin     ori: high-copy-number ColE1/pMB1/pBR322/pUC origin of replication
   1934..2026    +  CDS            lacI (fragment): lac repressor; lacI; The lac repressor binds to the lac operator to inhibit transcription in E. coli. This inhibition can be relieved by adding lactose or isopropyl-β-D-thiogalactopyranoside (IPTG).
   2039..2060    +  protein_bind   CAP binding site: CAP binding activates transcription in the presence of cAMP. E. coli catabolite activator protein
   2075..2105    +  promoter       lac promoter: promoter for the E. coli lac operon
   2113..2129    +  protein_bind   lac operator: The lac repressor binds to the lac operator to inhibit transcription in E. coli. This inhibition can be relieved by adding lactose or isopropyl-β-D-thiogalactopyranoside (IPTG). lac repressor encoded by lacI
   2174..2192    +  promoter       T3 promoter: promoter for bacteriophage T3 RNA polymerase
   2220..2441    +  promoter       RSV promoter: Rous sarcoma virus enhancer/promoter
   2448..2628    +  LTR            5' LTR (truncated): truncated 5' long terminal repeat (LTR) from HIV-1
   2672..2797    +  misc_feature   HIV-1 Ψ: packaging signal of human immunodeficiency virus type 1
   2781..3144    +  CDS            HIV-1 gag (fragment): gag protein from human immunodeficiency virus 1; gag
   3239..3575    +  ncRNA          RRE: Accession: RF00036 - HIV Rev response element
   3611..4000    +  CDS            env (fragment): ENV_HV1H2 - Experimental evidence at protein level: Swiss-Prot protein existence level 1. [Transmembrane protein gp41]: Acts as a class I viral fusion protein. Under the current model, the protein has at least 3 conformational states: pre-fusion native state, pre-hairpin intermediate state, and post-fusion hairpin state. During fusion of viral and target intracellular membranes, the coiled coil regions (heptad repeats) assume a trimer-of-hairpins structure, positioning the fusion peptide in close proximity to the C-terminal region of the ectodomain. The formation of this structure appears to d
   4012..4129    +  misc_feature   cPPT/CTS: central polypurine tract and central termination sequence of HIV-1
   4152..4455    +  enhancer       CMV enhancer: human cytomegalovirus immediate early enhancer
   4456..4659    +  promoter       CMV promoter: human cytomegalovirus (CMV) immediate early promoter
   4764..4788    +  protein_bind   attB1: mutant version of attB; recombination site for the Gateway® BP reaction BP Clonase™
   4825..5118    +  CDS            E7: VE7_HPV16 - Experimental evidence at protein level: Swiss-Prot protein existence level 1. Plays a role in viral genome replication by driving entry of quiescent cells into the cell cycle. Stimulation of progression from G1 to S phase allows the virus to efficiently use the cellular DNA replicating machinery to achieve viral genome replication. E7 protein has both transforming and trans-activating activities. Induces the disassembly of the E2F1 transcription factor from RB1, with subsequent transcriptional activation of E2F1-regulated S-phase genes. Interferes with host histone deacetylation me
   5154..5178    -  protein_bind   attB2: mutant version of attB; recombination site for the Gateway® BP reaction BP Clonase™
   5209..5797    +  misc_feature   WPRE: woodchuck hepatitis virus posttranscriptional regulatory element
   5853..6352    +  promoter       PGK promoter: mouse phosphoglycerate kinase 1 promoter
   6370..7396    +  CDS            HygR (fragment): aminoglycoside phosphotransferase from E. coli; aph(4)-Ia; confers resistance to hygromycin
   7414..7692    +  CDS            yokD (fragment): YOKD_BACSU - Experimental evidence at protein level: Swiss-Prot protein existence level 1. May contribute to antibiotic resistance. From Bacillus subtilis (strain 168).
   7700..7768    +  CDS            nef (fragment): NEF_HV1Z2 - Experimental evidence at protein level: Swiss-Prot protein existence level 1. Extracellular Nef protein targets CD4(+) T-lymphocytes for apoptosis by interacting with CXCR4 surface receptors. From Human immunodeficiency virus type 1 group M subtype D (isolate Z2/CDC-Z34) (HIV-1).
   7770..8003    +  LTR            3' LTR (ΔU3): self-inactivating 3' long terminal repeat (LTR) from HIV-1
   8075..8196    +  polyA_signal   SV40 poly(A) signal: SV40 polyadenylation signal
   8215..8350    +  rep_origin     SV40 ori: SV40 origin of replication
   8383..8401    -  promoter       T7 promoter: promoter for bacteriophage T7 RNA polymerase
   8409..8564    +  CDS            lacZα (fragment): LacZα fragment of β-galactosidase; lacZ fragment
   8572..9027    +  rep_origin     f1 ori (sequence partly withheld): f1 bacteriophage origin of replication; arrow indicates direction of (+) strand synthesis
>Addgene plasmid #22256 | pLenti CMV E7 Hygro (w188-4) | depositor full sequence | sequence record 10196 | Author sequence
CAGGTGGCACTTTTCGGGGAAATGTGCGCGGAACCCCTATTTGTTTATTTTTCTAAATACATTCAAATAT
GTATCCGCTCATGAGACAATAACCCTGATAAATGCTTCAATAATATTGAAAAAGGAAGAGTATGAGTATT
CAACATTTCCGTGTCGCCCTTATTCCCTTTTTTGCGGCATTTTGCCTTCCTGTTTTTGCTCACCCAGAAA
CGCTGGTGAAAGTAAAAGATGCTGAAGATCAGTTGGGTGCACGAGTGGGTTACATCGAACTGGATCTCAA
CAGCGGTAAGATCCTTGAGAGTTTTCGCCCCGAAGAACGTTTTCCAATGATGAGCACTTTTAAAGTTCTG
CTATGTGGCGCGGTATTATCCCGTATTGACGCCGGGCAAGAGCAACTCGGTCGCCGCATACACTATTCTC
AGAATGACTTGGTTGAGTACTCACCAGTCACAGAAAAGCATCTTACGGATGGCATGACAGTAAGAGAATT
ATGCAGTGCTGCCATAACCATGAGTGATAACACTGCGGCCAACTTACTTCTGACAACGATCGGAGGACCG
AAGGAGCTAACCGCTTTTTTGCACAACATGGGGGATCATGTAACTCGCCTTGATCGTTGGGAACCGGAGC
TGAATGAAGCCATACCAAACGACGAGCGTGACACCACGATGCCTGTAGCAATGGCAACAACGTTGCGCAA
ACTATTAACTGGCGAACTACTTACTCTAGCTTCCCGGCAACAATTAATAGACTGGATGGAGGCGGATAAA
GTTGCAGGACCACTTCTGCGCTCGGCCCTTCCGGCTGGCTGGTTTATTGCTGATAAATCTGGAGCCGGTG
AGCGTGGGTCTCGCGGTATCATTGCAGCACTGGGGCCAGATGGTAAGCCCTCCCGTATCGTAGTTATCTA
CACGACGGGGAGTCAGGCAACTATGGATGAACGAAATAGACAGATCGCTGAGATAGGTGCCTCACTGATT
AAGCATTGGTAACTGTCAGACCAAGTTTACTCATATATACTTTAGATTGATTTAAAACTTCATTTTTAAT
TTAAAAGGATCTAGGTGAAGATCCTTTTTGATAATCTCATGACCAAAATCCCTTAACGTGAGTTTTCGTT
CCACTGAGCGTCAGACCCCGTAGAAAAGATCAAAGGATCTTCTTGAGATCCTTTTTTTCTGCGCGTAATC
TGCTGCTTGCAAACAAAAAAACCACCGCTACCAGCGGTGGTTTGTTTGCCGGATCAAGAGCTACCAACTC
TTTTTCCGAAGGTAACTGGCTTCAGCAGAGCGCAGATACCAAATACTGTCCTTCTAGTGTAGCCGTAGTT
AGGCCACCACTTCAAGAACTCTGTAGCACCGCCTACATACCTCGCTCTGCTAATCCTGTTACCAGTGGCT
GCTGCCAGTGGCGATAAGTCGTGTCTTACCGGGTTGGACTCAAGACGATAGTTACCGGATAAGGCGCAGC
GGTCGGGCTGAACGGGGGGTTCGTGCACACAGCCCAGCTTGGAGCGAACGACCTACACCGAACTGAGATA
CCTACAGCGTGAGCTATGAGAAAGCGCCACGCTTCCCGAAGGGAGAAAGGCGGACAGGTATCCGGTAAGC
GGCAGGGTCGGAACAGGAGAGCGCACGAGGGAGCTTCCAGGGGGAAACGCCTGGTATCTTTATAGTCCTG
TCGGGTTTCGCCACCTCTGACTTGAGCGTCGATTTTTGTGATGCTCGTCAGGGGGGCGGAGCCTATGGAA
AAACGCCAGCAACGCGGCCTTTTTACGGTTCCTGGCCTTTTGCTGGCCTTTTGCTCACATGTTCTTTCCT
GCGTTATCCCCTGATTCTGTGGATAACCGTATTACCGCCTTTGAGTGAGCTGATACCGCTCGCCGCAGCC
GAACGACCGAGCGCAGCGAGTCAGTGAGCGAGGAAGCGGAAGAGCGCCCAATACGCAAACCGCCTCTCCC
CGCGCGTTGGCCGATTCATTAATGCAGCTGGCACGACAGGTTTCCCGACTGGAAAGCGGGCAGTGAGCGC
AACGCAATTAATGTGAGTTAGCTCACTCATTAGGCACCCCAGGCTTTACACTTTATGCTTCCGGCTCGTA
TGTTGTGTGGAATTGTGAGCGGATAACAATTTCACACAGGAAACAGCTATGACCATGATTACGCCAAGCG
CGCAATTAACCCTCACTAAAGGGAACAAAAGCTGGAGCTGCAAGCTTAATGTAGTCTTATGCAATACTCT
TGTAGTCTTGCAACATGGTAACGATGAGTTAGCAACATGCCTTACAAGGAGAGAAAAAGCACCGTGCATG
CCGATTGGTGGAAGTAAGGTGGTACGATCGTGCCTTATTAGGAAGGCAACAGACGGGTCTGACATGGATT
GGACGAACCACTGAATTGCCGCATTGCAGAGATATTGTATTTAAGTGCCTAGCTCGATACAATAAACGGG
TCTCTCTGGTTAGACCAGATCTGAGCCTGGGAGCTCTCTGGCTAACTAGGGAACCCACTGCTTAAGCCTC
AATAAAGCTTGCCTTGAGTGCTTCAAGTAGTGTGTGCCCGTCTGTTGTGTGACTCTGGTAACTAGAGATC
CCTCAGACCCTTTTAGTCAGTGTGGAAAATCTCTAGCAGTGGCGCCCGAACAGGGACCTGAAAGCGAAAG
GGAAACCAGAGCTCTCTCGACGCAGGACTCGGCTTGCTGAAGCGCGCACGGCAAGAGGCGAGGGGCGGCG
ACTGGTGAGTACGCCAAAAATTTTGACTAGCGGAGGCTAGAAGGAGAGAGATGGGTGCGAGAGCGTCAGT
ATTAAGCGGGGGAGAATTAGATCGCGATGGGAAAAAATTCGGTTAAGGCCAGGGGGAAAGAAAAAATATA
AATTAAAACATATAGTATGGGCAAGCAGGGAGCTAGAACGATTCGCAGTTAATCCTGGCCTGTTAGAAAC
ATCAGAAGGCTGTAGACAAATACTGGGACAGCTACAACCATCCCTTCAGACAGGATCAGAAGAACTTAGA
TCATTATATAATACAGTAGCAACCCTCTATTGTGTGCATCAAAGGATAGAGATAAAAGACACCAAGGAAG
CTTTAGACAAGATAGAGGAAGAGCAAAACAAAAGTAAGACCACCGCACAGCAAGCGGCCGCTGATCTTCA
GACCTGGAGGAGGAGATATGAGGGACAATTGGAGAAGTGAATTATATAAATATAAAGTAGTAAAAATTGA
ACCATTAGGAGTAGCACCCACCAAGGCAAAGAGAAGAGTGGTGCAGAGAGAAAAAAGAGCAGTGGGAATA
GGAGCTTTGTTCCTTGGGTTCTTGGGAGCAGCAGGAAGCACTATGGGCGCAGCCTCAATGACGCTGACGG
TACAGGCCAGACAATTATTGTCTGGTATAGTGCAGCAGCAGAACAATTTGCTGAGGGCTATTGAGGCGCA
ACAGCATCTGTTGCAACTCACAGTCTGGGGCATCAAGCAGCTCCAGGCAAGAATCCTGGCTGTGGAAAGA
TACCTAAAGGATCAACAGCTCCTGGGGATTTGGGGTTGCTCTGGAAAACTCATTTGCACCACTGCTGTGC
CTTGGAATGCTAGTTGGAGTAATAAATCTCTGGAACAGATTGGAATCACACGACCTGGATGGAGTGGGAC
AGAGAAATTAACAATTACACAAGCTTAATACACTCCTTAATTGAAGAATCGCAAAACCAGCAAGAAAAGA
ATGAACAAGAATTATTGGAATTAGATAAATGGGCAAGTTTGTGGAATTGGTTTAACATAACAAATTGGCT
GTGGTATATAAAATTATTCATAATGATAGTAGGAGGCTTGGTAGGTTTAAGAATAGTTTTTGCTGTACTT
TCTATAGTGAATAGAGTTAGGCAGGGATATTCACCATTATCGTTTCAGACCCACCTCCCAACCCCGAGGG
GACCCGACAGGCCCGAAGGAATAGAAGAAGAAGGTGGAGAGAGAGACAGAGACAGATCCATTCGATTAGT
GAACGGATCTCGACGGTTAACTTTTAAAAGAAAAGGGGGGATTGGGGGGTACAGTGCAGGGGAAAGAATA
GTAGACATAATAGCAACAGACATACAAACTAAAGAATTACAAAAACAAATTACAAAAATTCAAAATTTTA
TCGATAAGCTTGGGAGTTCCGCGTTACATAACTTACGGTAAATGGCCCGCCTGGCTGACCGCCCAACGAC
CCCCGCCCATTGACGTCAATAATGACGTATGTTCCCATAGTAACGCCAATAGGGACTTTCCATTGACGTC
AATGGGTGGAGTATTTACGGTAAACTGCCCACTTGGCAGTACATCAAGTGTATCATATGCCAAGTACGCC
CCCTATTGACGTCAATGACGGTAAATGGCCCGCCTGGCATTATGCCCAGTACATGACCTTATGGGACTTT
CCTACTTGGCAGTACATCTACGTATTAGTCATCGCTATTACCATGGTGATGCGGTTTTGGCAGTACATCA
ATGGGCGTGGATAGCGGTTTGACTCACGGGGATTTCCAAGTCTCCACCCCATTGACGTCAATGGGAGTTT
GTTTTGGCACCAAAATCAACGGGACTTTCCAAAATGTCGTAACAACTCCGCCCCATTGACGCAAATGGGC
GGTAGGCGTGTACGGTGGGAGGTCTATATAAGCAGAGCTCGTTTAGTGAACCGTCAGATCGCCTGGAGAC
GCCATCCACGCTGTTTTGACCTCCATAGAAGACACCGACTCTAGTCCAGTGTGGTGGAATTCTGCAGATA
TCAACAAGTTTGTACAAAAAAGCAGGCTTTAAAGGAACCAATTCAGTCGACTGGATCCGTAATCATGCAT
GGAGATACACCTACATTGCATGAATATATGTTAGATTTGCAACCAGAGACAACTGATCTCTACTGTTATG
AGCAATTAAATGACAGCTCAGAGGAGGAGGATGAAATAGATGGTCCAGCTGGACAAGCAGAACCGGACAG
AGCCCATTACAATATTGTAACCTTTTGTTGCAAGTGTGACTCTACGCTTCGGTTGTGCGTACAAAGCACA
CACGTAGACATTCGTACTTTGGAAGACCTGTTAATGGGCACACTAGGAATTGTGTGCCCCATCTGTTCTC
AGAAACCATAAGAATTCGCCAGCACAGTGGTCGAGATATCTAGACCCAGCTTTCTTGTACAAAGTGGTTG
ATATCCAGCACAGTGGCGGCCGCTCGACAATCAACCTCTGGATTACAAAATTTGTGAAAGATTGACTGGT
ATTCTTAACTATGTTGCTCCTTTTACGCTATGTGGATACGCTGCTTTAATGCCTTTGTATCATGCTATTG
CTTCCCGTATGGCTTTCATTTTCTCCTCCTTGTATAAATCCTGGTTGCTGTCTCTTTATGAGGAGTTGTG
GCCCGTTGTCAGGCAACGTGGCGTGGTGTGCACTGTGTTTGCTGACGCAACCCCCACTGGTTGGGGCATT
GCCACCACCTGTCAGCTCCTTTCCGGGACTTTCGCTTTCCCCCTCCCTATTGCCACGGCGGAACTCATCG
CCGCCTGCCTTGCCCGCTGCTGGACAGGGGCTCGGCTGTTGGGCACTGACAATTCCGTGGTGTTGTCGGG
GAAGCTGACGTCCTTTCCATGGCTGCTCGCCTGTGTTGCCACCTGGATTCTGCGCGGGACGTCCTTCTGC
TACGTCCCTTCGGCCCTCAATCCAGCGGACCTTCCTTCCCGCGGCCTGCTGCCGGCTCTGCGGCCTCTTC
CGCGTCTTCGCCTTCGCCCTCAGACGAGTCGGATCTCCCTTTGGGCCGCCTCCCCGCCTGGAATTCTGCA
GATATCCGGACTAGTGATCTCTCGAGGTTAACGAATTCTACCGGGTAGGGGAGGCGCTTTTCCCAAGGCA
GTCTGGAGCATGCGCTTTAGCAGCCCCGCTGGGCACTTGGCGCTACACAAGTGGCCTCTGGCCTCGCACA
CATTCCACATCCACCGGTAGGCGCCAACCGGCTCCGTTCTTTGGTGGCCCCTTCGCGCCACCTTCTACTC
CTCCCCTAGTCAGGAAGTTCCCCCCCGCCCCGCAGCTCGCGTCGTGCAGGACGTGACAAATGGAAGTAGC
ACGTCTCACTAGTCTCGTGCAGATGGACAGCACCGCTGAGCAATGGAAGCGGGTAGGCCTTTGGGGCAGC
GGCCAATAGCAGCTTTGCTCCTTCGCTTTCTGGGCTCAGAGGCTGGGAAGGGGTGGGTCCGGGGGCGGGC
TCAGGGGCGGGCTCAGGGGCGGGGCGGGCGCCCGAAGGTCCTCCGGAGGCCCGGCATTCTGCACGCTTCA
AAAGCGCACGTCTGCCGCGCTGTTCTCCTCTTCCTCATCTCCGGGCCTTTCGACCTGCATCCCGCCACCA
TGAAAAAGCCTGAACTCACCGCGACGTCTGTCGAGAAGTTTCTGATCGAAAAGTTCGACAGCGTCTCCGA
CCTGATGCAGCTCTCGGAGGGCGAAGAATCTCGTGCTTTCAGCTTCGATGTAGGAGGGCGTGGATATGTC
CTGCGGGTAAATAGCTGCGCCGATGGTTTCTACAAAGATCGTTATGTTTATCGGCACTTTGCATCGGCCG
CGCTCCCGATTCCGGAAGTGCTTGACATTGGGGAATTCAGCGAGAGCCTGACCTATTGCATCTCCCGCCG
TGCACAGGGTGTCACGTTGCAAGACCTGCCTGAAACCGAACTGCCCGCTGTTCTGCAGCCGGTCGCGGAG
GCCATGGATGCGATCGCTGCGGCCGATCTTAGCCAGACGAGCGGGTTCGGCCCATTCGGACCGCAAGGAA
TCGGTCAATACACTACATGGCGTGATTTCATATGCGCGATTGCTGATCCCCATGTGTATCACTGGCAAAC
TGTGATGGACGACACCGTCAGTGCGTCCGTCGCGCAGGCTCTCGATGAGCTGATGCTTTGGGCCGAGGAC
TGCCCCGAAGTCCGGCACCTCGTGCACGCGGATTTCGGCTCCAACAATGTCCTGACGGACAATGGCCGCA
TAACAGCGGTCATTGACTGGAGCGAGGCGATGTTCGGGGATTCCCAATACGAGGTCGCCAACATCTTCTT
CTGGAGGCCGTGGTTGGCTTGTATGGAGCAGCAGACGCGCTACTTCGAGCGGAGGCATCCGGAGCTTGCA
GGATCGCCGCGGCTCCGGGGCGTATATGCTCCGCATTGGTCTTGACCAACTCTATCAGAGCTTGGTTGAC
GGCAATTTCGATGATGCAGCTTGGGCGCAGGGTCGATGCGACGCAATCGTCCGATCCGGAGCCGGGACTG
TCGGGCGTACACAAATCGCCCGCAGAAGCGCGGCCGTCTGGACCGATGGCTGTGTAGAAGTACTCGCCGA
TAGTGGAAACCGACGCCCCAGCACTCGTCCGAGGGCAAAGGAATAGAGTAGATGCCGACCGAACAAGAGC
TGATTTCGAGAACGCCTCAGCCAGCAACTCGCGCGAGCCTAGCAAGGCAAATGCGAGAGAACGGCCTTAC
GCTTGGTGGCACAGTTCTCGTCCACAGTTCGCTAAGCTCGCTCGGCTGGGTCGCGGGAGGGCCGGTCGCA
GTGATTCAGGCCCTTCTGGATTGTGTTGGTCCCCAGGGCACGATTGTCATGCCCACGCACTCGGGTGATC
TGACTGATCCCGCAGATTGGAGATCGCCGCCCGTGCCTGCCGATTGGGTGCAGATCCGTCGAGGGCCCGG
TACCTTTAAGACCAATGACTTACAAGGCAGCTGTAGATCTTAGCCACTTTTTAAAAGAAAAGGGGGGACT
GGAAGGGCTAGCTCACTCCCAACGAAGACAAGATCTGCTTTTTGCTTGTACTGGGTCTCTCTGGTTAGAC
CAGATCTGAGCCTGGGAGCTCTCTGGCTGCCTAGGGAACCCACTGCTTAAGCCTCAATAAAGCTTGCCTT
GAGTGCTTCAAGTAGTGTGTGCCCGTCTGTTGTGTGACTCTGGTAACTAGAGATCCCTCAGACCCTTTTA
GTCAGTGTGGAAAATCTCTAGCAGTAGTAGTTCATGTCATCTTATTATTCAGTATTTATAACTTGCAAAG
AAATGAATATCAGAGAGTGAGAGGAACTTGTTTATTGCAGCTTATAATGGTTACAAATAAAGCAATAGCA
TCACAAATTTCACAAATAAAGCATTTTTTTCACTGCATTCTAGTTGTGGTTTGTCCAAACTCATCAATGT
ATCTTATCATGTCTGGCTCTAGCTATCCCGCCCCTAACTCCGCCCAGTTCCGCCCATTCTCCGCCCCATG
GCTGACTAATTTTTTTTATTTATGCAGAGGCCGAGGCCGCCTCGGCCTCTGAGCTATTCCAGAAGTAGTG
AGGAGGCTTTTTTGGAGGCCTAGGCTTTTGCGTCGAGACGTACCCAATTCGCCCTATAGTGAGTCGTATT
ACGCGCGCTCACTGGCCGTCGTTTTACAACGTCGTGACTGGGAAAACCCTGGCGTTACCCAACTTAATCG
CCTTGCAGCACATCCCCCTTTCGCCAGCTGGCGTAATAGCGAAGAGGCCCGCACCGATCGCCCTTCCCAA
CAGTTGCGCAGCCTGAATGGCGAATGGCGCG
[124 nt withheld, positions 8572-8695]
C
[91 nt withheld, positions 8697-8787]
A
[49 nt withheld, positions 8789-8837]
CCTTTGACGTTGGAGTCCACGTTCTTT
[37 nt withheld, positions 8865-8901]
ACCCTATCTCGGTCTATTCTTTTGATTTATAAGGGATTTTGCCGATTTCGGCCTATTGGTTAAAAAATGA
GCTGATTTAACAAAAATTTAACGCGAATTTTAACAAAATATTAACGTTTACAATTTCC
