>Addgene plasmid #22256 | pLenti CMV E7 Hygro (w188-4) | addgene partial sequence | sequence record 28685 | 22256 with CMV-F
ATATAGCAGAGCTCGTTTAGTGAACCGTCAGATCGCCTGGAGACGCCATCCACGCTGTTTTGACCTCCAT
AGAAGACACCGACTCTAGAGGATCCGTAATCATGCATGGAGATACACCTACATTGCATGAATATATGTTA
GATTTGCAACCAGAGACAACTGATCTCTACTGTTATGAGCAATTAAATGACAGCTCAGAGGAGGAGGATG
AAATAGATGGTCCAGCTGGACAAGCAGAACCGGACAGAGCCCATTACAATATTGTAACCTTTTGTTGCAA
GTGTGACTCTACGCTTCGGTTGTGCGTACAAAGCACACACGTAGACATTCGTACTTTGGAAGACCTGTTA
ATGGGCACACTAGGAATTGTGTGCCCCATCTGTTCTCAGAAACCATAAGAATTCGCCAGCACAGTGGTCG
ACAATCAACCTCTGGATTACAAAATTTGTGAAAGATTGACTGGTATTCTTAACTATGTTGCTCCTTTTAC
GCTATGTGGATACGCTGCTTTAATGCCTTTGTATCATGCTATTGCTTCCCGTATGGCTTTCATTTTCTCC
TCCTTGTATAAATCCTGGTTGCTGTCTCTTTATGAGGAGTTGTGGGCCCGTTGTCAGGCAACGTGG
